>Addgene plasmid #251692 | lentiCRISPR v2-sgMT1X-1 | addgene full sequence | sequence record 498909 | Addgene NGS Result
TTGAGATCCTTTTTTTCTGCGCGTAATCTGCTGCTTGCAAACAAAAAAACCACCGCTACCAGCGGTGGTT
TGTTTGCCGGATCAAGAGCTACCAACTCTTTTTCCGAAGGTAACTGGCTTCAGCAGAGCGCAGATACCAA
ATACTGTTCTTCTAGTGTAGCCGTAGTTAGGCCACCACTTCAAGAACTCTGTAGCACCGCCTACATACCT
CGCTCTGCTAATCCTGTTACCAGTGGCTGCTGCCAGTGGCGATAAGTCGTGTCTTACCGGGTTGGACTCA
AGACGATAGTTACCGGATAAGGCGCAGCGGTCGGGCTGAACGGGGGGTTCGTGCACACAGCCCAGCTTGG
AGCGAACGACCTACACCGAACTGAGATACCTACAGCGTGAGCTATGAGAAAGCGCCACGCTTCCCGAAGG
GAGAAAGGCGGACAGGTATCCGGTAAGCGGCAGGGTCGGAACAGGAGAGCGCACGAGGGAGCTTCCAGGG
GGAAACGCCTGGTATCTTTATAGTCCTGTCGGGTTTCGCCACCTCTGACTTGAGCGTCGATTTTTGTGAT
GCTCGTCAGGGGGGCGGAGCCTATGGAAAAACGCCAGCAACGCGGCCTTTTTACGGTTCCTGGCCTTTTG
CTGGCCTTTTGCTCACATGTTCTTTCCTGCGTTATCCCCTGATTCTGTGGATAACCGTATTACCGCCTTT
GAGTGAGCTGATACCGCTCGCCGCAGCCGAACGACCGAGCGCAGCGAGTCAGTGAGCGAGGAAGCGGAAG
AGCGCCCAATACGCAAACCGCCTCTCCCCGCGCGTTGGCCGATTCATTAATGCAGCTGGCACGACAGGTT
TCCCGACTGGAAAGCGGGCAGTGAGCGCAACGCAATTAATGTGAGTTAGCTCACTCATTAGGCACCCCAG
GCTTTACACTTTATGCTTCCGGCTCGTATGTTGTGTGGAATTGTGAGCGGATAACAATTTCACACAGGAA
ACAGCTATGACCATGATTACGCCAAGCTCTAGCTAGAGGTCGACGGTATACAGACATGATAAGATACATT
GATGAGTTTGGACAAACCACAACTAGAATGCAGTGAAAAAAATGCTTTATTTGTGAAATTTGTGATGCTA
TTGCTTTATTTGTAACCATTATAAGCTGCAATAAACAAGTTGGGGTGGGCGAAGAACTCCAGCATGAGAT
CCCCGCGCTGGAGGATCATCCAGCCGGCGTCCCGGAAAACGATTCCGAAGCCCAACCTTTCATAGAAGGC
GGCGGTGGAATCGAAATCTCGTAGCACGTGTCAGTCCTGCTCCTCGGCCACGAAGTGCACGCAGTTGCCG
GCCGGGTCGCGCAGGGCGAACTCCCGCCCCCACGGCTGCTCGCCGATCTCGGTCATGGCCGGCCCGGAGG
CGTCCCGGAAGTTCGTGGACACGACCTCCGACCACTCGGCGTACAGCTCGTCCAGGCCGCGCACCCACAC
CCAGGCCAGGGTGTTGTCCGGCACCACCTGGTCCTGGACCGCGCTGATGAACAGGGTCACGTCGTCCCGG
ACCACACCGGCGAAGTCGTCCTCCACGAAGTCCCGGGAGAACCCGAGCCGGTCGGTCCAGAACTCGACCG
CTCCGGCGACGTCGCGCGCGGTGAGCACCGGAACGGCACTGGTCAACTTGGCCATGGTTTAGTTCCTCAC
CTTGTCGTATTATACTATGCCGATATACTATGCCGATGATTAATTGTCAACACGTGCTGATCAGATCCGA
AAATGGATATACAAGCTCCCGGGAGCTTTTTGCAAAAGCCTAGGCCTCCAAAAAAGCCTCCTCACTACTT
CTGGAATAGCTCAGAGGCAGAGGCGGCCTCGGCCTCTGCATAAATAAAAAAAATTAGTCAGCCATGGGGC
GGAGAATGGGCGGAACTGGGCGGAGTTAGGGGCGGGATGGGCGGAGTTAGGGGCGGGACTATGGTTGCTG
ACTAATTGAGATGCATGCTTTGCATACTTCTGCCTGCTGGGGAGCCTGGGGACTTTCCACACCTGGTTGC
TGACTAATTGAGATGCATGCTTTGCATACTTCTGCCTGCTGGGGAGCCTGGGGACTTTCCACACCCTAAC
TGACACACATTCCACAGAATTAATTCGCGTTAAATTTTTGTTAAATCAGCTCATTTTTTAACCAATAGGC
CGAAATCGGCAAAATCCCTTATAAATCAAAAGAATAGACCGAGATAGGGT
[37 nt withheld, positions 2221-2257]
AAAGAACGTGGACTCCAACGTCAAAGG
[49 nt withheld, positions 2285-2333]
T
[91 nt withheld, positions 2335-2425]
G
[124 nt withheld, positions 2427-2550]
GGGGATACCCCCTAGAGCCCCAGCTGGTTCTTTCCGCCTCAGAAGCCATAGAGCCCACCGCATCCCCAGC
ATGCCTGCTATTGTCTTCCCAATCCTCCCCCTTGCTGTCCTGCCCCACCCCACCCCCCAGAATAGAATGA
CACCTACTCAGACAATGCGATGCAATTTCCTCATTTTATTAGGAAAGGACAGTGGGAGTGGCACCTTCCA
GGGTCAAGGAAGGCACGGGGGAGGGGCAAACAACAGATGGCTGGCAACTAGAAGGCACAGTCGAGGCTGA
TCAGCGGGTTTAAACGGGCCCTGCTAGAGATTTTCCACACTGACTAAAAGGGTCTGAGGGATCTCTAGTT
ACCAGAGTCACACAACAGACGGGCACACACTACTTGAAGCACTCAAGGCAAGCTTTATTGAGGCTTAAGC
AGTGGGTTCCCTAGTTAGCCAGAGAGCTCCCAGGCTCAGATCTGGTCTAACCAGAGAGACCCAGTACAAG
CAAAAAGCAGATCTTGTCTTCGTTGGGAGTGAATTAGCCCTTCCAGTCCCCCCTTTTCTTTTAAAAAGTG
GCTAAGATCTACAGCTGCCTTGTAAGTCATTGGTCTTAAAGTCGACGCGGGGAGGCGGCCCAAAGGGAGA
TCCGACTCGTCTGAGGGCGAAGGCGAAGACGCGGAAGAGGCCGCAGAGCCGGCAGCAGGCCGCGGGAAGG
AAGGTCCGCTGGATTGAGGGCCGAAGGGACGTAGCAGAAGGACGTCCCGCGCAGAATCCAGGTGGCAACA
CAGGCGAGCAGCCAAGGAAAGGACGATGATTTCCCCGACAACACCACGGAATTGTCAGTGCCCAACAGCC
GAGCCCCTGTCCAGCAGCGGGCAAGGCAGGCGGCGATGAGTTCCGCCGTGGCAATAGGGAGGGGGAAAGC
GAAAGTCCCGGAAAGGAGCTGACAGGTGGTGGCAATGCCCCAACCAGTGGGGGTTGCGTCAGCAAACACA
GTGCACACCACGCCACGTTGCCTGACAACGGGCCACAACTCCTCATAAAGAGACAGCAACCAGGATTTAT
ACAAGGAGGAGAAAATGAAAGCCATACGGGAAGCAATAGCATGATACAAAGGCATTAAAGCAGCGTATCC
ACATAGCGTAAAAGGAGCAACATAGTTAAGAATACCAGTCAATCTTTCACAAATTTTGTAATCCAGAGGT
TGATTGTCGACTTAACGCGTTCAGGCACCGGGCTTGCGGGTCATGCACCAGGTGCGCGGTCCTTCGGGCA
CCTCGACGTCGGCGGTGACGGTGAAGCCGAGCCGCTCGTAGAAGGGGAGGTTGCGGGGCGCGGAGGTCTC
CAGGAAGGCGGGCACCCCGGCGCGCTCGGCCGCCTCCACTCCGGGGAGCACGACGGCGCTGCCCAGACCC
TTGCCCTGGTGGTCGGGCGAGACTCCGACGGTGGCCAGGAACCACGCGGGCTCCTTGGGCCGGTGCGGCG
CCAGGAGGCCTTCCATCTGTTGCTGCGCGGCCAGCCGGGAACCGCTCAACTCGGCCATGCGCGGGCCGAT
CTCGGCGAACACCGCCCCCGCTTCGACGCTCTCCGGCGTGGTCCAGACCGCCACCGCGGCGCCGTCGTCC
GCGACCCACACCTTGCCGATGTCGAGCCCGACGCGCGTGAGGAAGAGTTCTTGCAGCTCGGTGACCCGCT
CGATGTGGCGGTCCGGATCGACGGTGTGGCGCGTGGCGGGGTAGTCGGCGAACGCGGCGGCGAGGGTGCG
TACGGCCCTGGGGACGTCGTCGCGGGTGGCGAGGCGCACCGTGGGCTTGTACTCGGTCGGTCCAGGATTC
TCTTCGACATCTCCGGCTTGTTTCAGCAGAGAGAAGTTTGTTGCGCCGGATCCCTTATCGTCATCGTCTT
TGTAATCTTTCTTCTTCTTAGCCTGTCCAGCCTTCTTTGTGGCGGCAGGTCGCTTGTCGCCTCCCAGCTG
AGACAGGTCGATCCGTGTCTCGTACAGGCCGGTGATGCTCTGGTGGATCAGGGTGGCGTCCAGCACCTCT
TTGGTGCTGGTGTACCTCTTCCGGTCGATGGTGGTGTCAAAGTACTTGAAGGCGGCAGGGGCTCCCAGAT
TGGTCAGGGTAAACAGGTGGATGATATTCTCGGCCTGCTCTCTGATGGGCTTATCCCGGTGCTTGTTGTA
GGCGGACAGCACTTTGTCCAGATTAGCGTCGGCCAGGATCACTCTCTTGGAGAACTCGCTGATCTGCTCG
ATGATCTCGTCCAGGTAGTGCTTGTGCTGTTCCACAAACAGCTGTTTCTGCTCATTATCCTCGGGGGAGC
CCTTCAGCTTCTCATAGTGGCTGGCCAGGTACAGGAAGTTCACATATTTGGAGGGCAGGGCCAGTTCGTT
TCCCTTCTGCAGTTCGCCGGCAGAGGCCAGCATTCTCTTCCGGCCGTTTTCCAGCTCGAACAGGGAGTAC
TTAGGCAGCTTGATGATCAGGTCCTTTTTCACTTCTTTGTAGCCCTTGGCTTCCAGAAAGTCGATGGGAT
TCTTCTCGAAGCTGCTTCTTTCCATGATGGTGATCCCCAGCAGCTCTTTCACACTCTTCAGTTTCTTGGA
CTTGCCCTTTTCCACTTTGGCCACCACCAGCACAGAATAGGCCACGGTGGGGCTGTCGAAGCCGCCGTAC
TTCTTAGGGTCCCAGTCCTTCTTTCTGGCGATCAGCTTATCGCTGTTCCTCTTGGGCAGGATAGACTCTT
TGCTGAAGCCGCCTGTCTGCACCTCGGTCTTTTTCACGATATTCACTTGGGGCATGCTCAGCACTTTCCG
CACGGTGGCAAAATCCCGGCCCTTATCCCACACGATCTCCCCGGTTTCGCCGTTTGTCTCGATCAGAGGC
CGCTTCCGGATCTCGCCGTTGGCCAGGGTAATCTCGGTCTTGAAAAAGTTCATGATGTTGCTGTAGAAGA
AGTACTTGGCGGTAGCCTTGCCGATTTCCTGCTCGCTCTTGGCGATCATCTTCCGCACGTCGTACACCTT
GTAGTCGCCGTACACGAACTCGCTTTCCAGCTTAGGGTACTTTTTGATCAGGGCGGTTCCCACGACGGCG
TTCAGGTAGGCGTCGTGGGCGTGGTGGTAGTTGTTGATCTCGCGCACTTTGTAAAACTGGAAATCCTTCC
GGAAATCGGACACCAGCTTGGACTTCAGGGTGATCACTTTCACTTCCCGGATCAGCTTGTCATTCTCGTC
GTACTTAGTGTTCATCCGGGAGTCCAGGATCTGTGCCACGTGCTTTGTGATCTGCCGGGTTTCCACCAGC
TGTCTCTTGATGAAGCCGGCCTTATCCAGTTCGCTCAGGCCGCCTCTCTCGGCCTTGGTCAGATTGTCGA
ACTTTCTCTGGGTAATCAGCTTGGCGTTCAGCAGCTGCCGCCAGTAGTTCTTCATCTTCTTCACGACCTC
TTCGGAGGGCACGTTGTCGCTCTTGCCCCGGTTCTTGTCGCTTCTGGTCAGCACCTTGTTGTCGATGGAG
TCGTCCTTCAGAAAGCTCTGAGGCACGATATGGTCCACATCGTAGTCGGACAGCCGGTTGATGTCCAGTT
CCTGGTCCACGTACATATCCCGCCCATTCTGCAGGTAGTACAGGTACAGCTTCTCGTTCTGCAGCTGGGT
GTTTTCCACGGGGTGTTCTTTCAGGATCTGGCTGCCCAGCTCTTTGATGCCCTCTTCGATCCGCTTCATT
CTCTCGCGGCTGTTCTTCTGTCCCTTCTGGGTGGTCTGGTTCTCTCTGGCCATTTCGATCACGATGTTCT
CGGGCTTGTGCCGGCCCATCACTTTCACGAGCTCGTCCACCACCTTCACTGTCTGCAGGATGCCCTTCTT
AATGGCGGGGCTGCCGGCCAGATTGGCAATGTGCTCGTGCAGGCTATCGCCCTGGCCGGACACCTGGGCT
TTCTGGATGTCCTCTTTAAAGGTCAGGCTGTCGTCGTGGATCAGCTGCATGAAGTTTCTGTTGGCGAAGC
CGTCGGACTTCAGGAAATCCAGGATTGTCTTGCCGGACTGCTTGTCCCGGATGCCGTTGATCAGCTTCCG
GCTCAGCCTGCCCCAGCCGGTGTATCTCCGCCGCTTCAGCTGCTTCATCACTTTGTCGTCGAACAGGTGG
GCATAGGTTTTCAGCCGTTCCTCGATCATCTCTCTGTCCTCAAACAGTGTCAGGGTCAGCACGATATCTT
CCAGAATGTCCTCGTTTTCCTCATTGTCCAGGAAGTCCTTGTCCTTGATAATTTTCAGCAGATCGTGGTA
TGTGCCCAGGGAGGCGTTGAACCGATCTTCCACGCCGGAGATTTCCACGGAGTCGAAGCACTCGATTTTC
TTGAAGTAGTCCTCTTTCAGCTGCTTCACGGTCACTTTCCGGTTGGTCTTGAACAGCAGGTCCACGATGG
CCTTTTTCTGCTCGCCGCTCAGGAAGGCGGGCTTTCTCATTCCCTCGGTCACGTATTTCACTTTGGTCAG
CTCGTTATACACGGTGAAGTACTCGTACAGCAGGCTGTGCTTGGGCAGCACCTTCTCGTTGGGCAGGTTC
TTATCGAAGTTGGTCATCCGCTCGATGAAGCTCTGGGCGGAAGCGCCCTTGTCCACCACTTCCTCGAAGT
TCCAGGGGGTGATGGTTTCCTCGCTCTTTCTGGTCATCCAGGCGAATCTGCTGTTTCCCCTGGCCAGAGG
GCCCACGTAGTAGGGGATGCGGAAGGTCAGGATCTTCTCGATCTTTTCCCGGTTGTCCTTCAGGAATGGG
TAAAAATCTTCCTGCCGCCGCAGAATGGCGTGCAGCTCTCCCAGGTGGATCTGGTGGGGGATGCTGCCGT
TGTCGAAGGTCCGCTGCTTCCGCAGCAGGTCCTCTCTGTTCAGCTTCACGAGCAGTTCCTCGGTGCCGTC
CATCTTTTCCAGGATGGGCTTGATGAACTTGTAGAACTCTTCCTGGCTGGCTCCGCCGTCAATGTAGCCG
GCGTAGCCGTTCTTGCTCTGGTCGAAGAAAATCTCTTTGTACTTCTCAGGCAGCTGCTGCCGCACGAGAG
CTTTCAGCAGGGTCAGGTCCTGGTGGTGCTCGTCGTATCTCTTGATCATAGAGGCGCTCAGGGGGGCCTT
GGTGATCTCGGTGTTCACTCTCAGGATGTCGCTCAGCAGGATGGCGTCGGACAGGTTCTTGGCGGCCAGA
AACAGGTCGGCGTACTGGTCGCCGATCTGGGCCAGCAGGTTGTCCAGGTCGTCGTCGTAGGTGTCCTTGC
TCAGCTGCAGTTTGGCATCCTCGGCCAGGTCGAAGTTGCTCTTGAAGTTGGGGGTCAGGCCCAGGCTCAG
GGCAATCAGGTTTCCGAACAGGCCATTCTTCTTCTCGCCGGGCAGCTGGGCGATCAGATTTTCCAGCCGT
CTGCTCTTGCTCAGTCTGGCAGACAGGATGGCCTTGGCGTCCACGCCGCTGGCGTTGATGGGGTTTTCCT
CGAACAGCTGGTTGTAGGTCTGCACCAGCTGGATGAACAGCTTGTCCACGTCGCTGTTGTCGGGGTTCAG
GTCGCCCTCGATCAGGAAGTGGCCCCGGAACTTGATCATGTGGGCCAGGGCCAGATAGATCAGCCGCAGG
TCGGCCTTGTCGGTGCTGTCCACCAGTTTCTTTCTCAGGTGGTAGATGGTGGGGTACTTCTCGTGGTAGG
CCACCTCGTCCACGATGTTGCCGAAGATGGGGTGCCGCTCGTGCTTCTTATCCTCTTCCACCAGGAAGGA
CTCTTCCAGTCTGTGGAAGAAGCTGTCGTCCACCTTGGCCATCTCGTTGCTGAAGATCTCTTGCAGATAG
CAGATCCGGTTCTTCCGTCTGGTGTATCTTCTTCTGGCGGTTCTCTTCAGCCGGGTGGCCTCGGCTGTTT
CGCCGCTGTCGAACAGCAGGGCTCCGATCAGGTTCTTCTTGATGCTGTGCCGGTCGGTGTTGCCCAGCAC
CTTGAATTTCTTGCTGGGCACCTTGTACTCGTCGGTGATCACGGCCCAGCCCACAGAGTTGGTGCCGATG
TCCAGGCCGATGCTGTACTTCTTGTCCATGGTGGCAGCGCTCTAGAACCGGTCCTGTGTTCTGGCGGCAA
ACCCGTTGCGAAAAAGAACGTTCACGGCGACTACTGCACTTATATACGGTTCTCCCCCACCCTCGGGAAA
AAGGCGGAGCCAGTACACGACATCACTTTCCCAGTTTACCCCGCGCCACCTTCTCTAGGCACCGGATCAA
TTGCCGACCCCTCCCCCCAACTTCTCGGGGACTGTGGGCGATGTGCGCTCTGCCCACTGACGGGCACCGG
AGCCAATTCCCACTCCTTTCAAGACCTAGCTAGCGAATTCAAAAAAGCACCGACTCGGTGCCACTTTTTC
AAGTTGATAACGGACTAGCCTTATTTTAACTTGCTATTTCTAGCTCTAAAACGCTCGCCTGTTGGCTCCT
GTCGGTGTTTCGTCCTTTCCACAAGATATATAAAGCCAAGAAATCGAAATACTTTCAAGTTACGGTAAGC
ATATGATAGTCCATTTTAAAACATAATTTTAAAACTGCAAACTACCCAAGAAATTATTACTTTCTACGTC
ACGTATTTTGTACTAATATCTTTGTGTTTACAGTCAAATTAATTCTAATTATCTCTCTAACAGCCTTGTA
TCGTATATGCAAATATGAAGGAATCATGGGAAATAGGCCCTCGGTACCTTAATTAACCAAACTGGATCTC
TGCTGTCCCTGTAATAAACCCGAAAATTTTGAATTTTTGTAATTTGTTTTTGTAATTCTTTAGTTTGTAT
GTCTGTTGCTATTATGTCTACTATTCTTTCCCCTGCACTGTACCCCCCAATCCCCCCTTTTCTTTTAAAA
TTGTGGATGAATACTGCCATTTGTCTGCAGAATTGGCGCACGCAGTGCCGATCCGTTCACTAATCGAATG
GATCTGTCTCTGTCTCTCTCTCCACCTTCTTCTTCTATTCCTTCGGGCCTGTCGGGTCCCCTCGGGGTTG
GGAGGTGGGTCTGAAACGATAATGGTGAATATCCCTGCCTAACTCTATTCACTATAGAAAGTACAGCAAA
AACTATTCTTAAACCTACCAAGCCTCCTACTATCATTATGAATAATTTTATATACCACAGCCAATTTGTT
ATGTTAAACCAATTCCACAAACTTGCCCATTTATCTAATTCCAATAATTCTTGTTCATTCTTTTCTTGCT
GGTTTTGCGATTCTTCAATTAAGGAGTGTATTAAGCTTGTGTAATTGTTAATTTCTCTGTCCCACTCCAT
CCAGGTCGTGTGATTCCAAATCTGTTCCAGAGATTTATTACTCCAACTAGCATTCCAAGGCACAGCAGTG
GTGCAAATGAGTTTTCCAGAGCAACCCCAAATCCCCAGGAGCTGTTGATCCTTTAGGTATCTTTCCACAG
CCAGGATTCTTGCCTGGAGCTGCTTGATGCCCCAGACTGTGAGTTGCAACAGATGCTGTTGCGCCTCAAT
AGCCCTCAGCAAATTGTTCTGCTGCTGCACTATACCAGACAATAATTGTCTGGCCTGTACCGTCAGCGTC
ATTGACGCTGCGCCCATAGTGCTTCCTGCTGCTCCCAAGAACCCAAGGAACAAAGCTCCTATTCCCACTG
CTCTTTTTTCTCTCTGCACCACTCTTCTCTTTGCCTTGGTGGGTGCTACTCCTAATGGTTCAATTTTTAC
TACTTTATATTTATATAATTCACTTCTCCAATTGTCCCTCATATCTCCTCCTCCAGGTCTGAAGATCAGC
GGCCGCTTGCTGTGCGGTGGTCTTACTTTTGTTTTGCTCTTCCTCTATCTTGTCTAAAGCTTCCTTGGTG
TCTTTTATCTCTATCCTTTGATGCACACAATAGAGGGTTGCTACTGTATTATATAATGATCTAAGTTCTT
CTGATCCTGTCTGAAGGGATGGTTGTAGCTGTCCCAGTATTTGTCTACAGCCTTCTGATGTTTCTAACAG
GCCAGGATTAACTGCGAATCGTTCTAGCTCCCTGCTTGCCCATACTATATGTTTTAATTTATATTTTTTC
TTTCCCCCTGGCCTTAACCGAATTTTTTCCCATCGCGATCTAATTCTCCCCCGCTTAATACTGACGCTCT
CGCACCCATCTCTCTCCTTCTAGCCTCCGCTAGTCAAAATTTTTGGCGTACTCACCAGTCGCCGCCCCTC
GCCTCTTGCCGTGCGCGCTTCAGCAAGCCGAGTCCTGCGTCGAGAGAGCTCCTCTGGTTTCCCTTTCGCT
TTCAAGTCCCTGTTCGGGCGCCACTGCTAGAGATTTTCCACACTGACTAAAAGGGTCTGAGGGATCTCTA
GTTACCAGAGTCACACAACAGACGGGCACACACTACTTGAAGCACTCAAGGCAAGCTTTATTGAGGCTTA
AGCAGTGGGTTCCCTAGTTAGCCAGAGAGCTCCCAGGCTCAGATCTGGTCTAACCAGAGAGACCCAGTAC
AGGCAAAACGCGCTGCTTATATAGACCTCCCACCGTACACGCCTACCGCCCATTTGCGTCAATGGGGCGG
AGTTGTTACGACATTTTGGAAAGTCCCGTTGATTTTGGTGCCAAAACAAACTCCCATTGACGTCAATGGG
GTGGAGACTTGGAAATCCCCGTGAGTCAAACCGCTATCCACGCCCATTGATGTACTGCCAAAACCGCATC
ACCATGGTAATAGCGATGACTAATACGTAGATGTACTGCCAAGTAGGAAAGTCCCATAAGGTCATGTACT
GGGCATAATGCCAGGCGGGCCATTTACCGTCATTGACGTCAATAGGGGGCGTACTTGGCATATGATACAC
TTGATGTACTGCCAAGTGGGCAGTTTACCGTAAATACTCCACCCATTGACGTCAATGGAAAGTCCCTATT
GGCGTTACTATGGGAACATACGTCATTATTGACGTCAATGGGCGGGGGTCGTTGGGCGGTCAGCCAGGCG
GGCCATTTACCGTAAGTTATGTAACGCGGAACTCCATATATGGGCTATGAACTAATGACCCCGTAATTGA
TTACTATTAATAACTAGTCAATAATCAATGTCAACGCGTATATCTGGCCCGTACATCGCGAAGCAGCGCA
AAACGCCTAACCCTAAGCAGATTCTTCATGCAATTGTCGGTCAAGCCTTGCCTTGTTGTAGCTTAAATTT
TGCTCGCGCACTACTCAGCGACCTCCAACACACAAGCAGGGAGCAGATACTGGCTTAACTATGCGGCATC
AGAGCAGATTGTACTGAGAGTGCACCATAGGGGATCGGGAGATCTCCCGATCCGTCGACGTCAGGTGGCA
CTTTTCGGGGAAATGTGCGCGGAACCCCTATTTGTTTATTTTTCTAAATACATTCAAATATGTATCCGCT
CATGAGACAATAACCCTGATAAATGCTTCAATAATATTGAAAAAGGAAGAGTATGAGTATTCAACATTTC
CGTGTCGCCCTTATTCCCTTTTTTGCGGCATTTTGCCTTCCTGTTTTTGCTCACCCAGAAACGCTGGTGA
AAGTAAAAGATGCTGAAGATCAGTTGGGTGCACGAGTGGGTTACATCGAACTGGATCTCAACAGCGGTAA
GATCCTTGAGAGTTTTCGCCCCGAAGAACGTTTTCCAATGATGAGCACTTTTAAAGTTCTGCTATGTGGC
GCGGTATTATCCCGTATTGACGCCGGGCAAGAGCAACTCGGTCGCCGCATACACTATTCTCAGAATGACT
TGGTTGAGTACTCACCAGTCACAGAAAAGCATCTTACGGATGGCATGACAGTAAGAGAATTATGCAGTGC
TGCCATAACCATGAGTGATAACACTGCGGCCAACTTACTTCTGACAACGATCGGAGGACCGAAGGAGCTA
ACCGCTTTTTTGCACAACATGGGGGATCATGTAACTCGCCTTGATCGTTGGGAACCGGAGCTGAATGAAG
CCATACCAAACGACGAGCGTGACACCACGATGCCTGTAGCAATGGCAACAACGTTGCGCAAACTATTAAC
TGGCGAACTACTTACTCTAGCTTCCCGGCAACAATTAATAGACTGGATGGAGGCGGATAAAGTTGCAGGA
CCACTTCTGCGCTCGGCCCTTCCGGCTGGCTGGTTTATTGCTGATAAATCTGGAGCCGGTGAGCGTGGGT
CTCGCGGTATCATTGCAGCACTGGGGCCAGATGGTAAGCCCTCCCGTATCGTAGTTATCTACACGACGGG
GAGTCAGGCAACTATGGATGAACGAAATAGACAGATCGCTGAGATAGGTGCCTCACTGATTAAGCATTGG
TAACTGTCAGACCAAGTTTACTCATATATACTTTAGATTGATTTAAAACTTCATTTTTAATTTAAAAGGA
TCTAGGTGAAGATCCTTTTTGATAATCTCATGACCAAAATCCCTTAACGTGAGTTTTCGTTCCACTGAGC
GTCAGACCCCGTAGAAAAGATCAAAGGATCTTC
Features (pLannotate 1.2.2; 33 found; start..end, strand, type, name):
      1..589     +  rep_origin     ori: high-copy-number ColE1/pMB1/pBR322/pUC origin of replication
    772..864     +  CDS            lacI (fragment): lac repressor; lacI; The lac repressor binds to the lac operator to inhibit transcription in E. coli. This inhibition can be relieved by adding lactose or isopropyl-β-D-thiogalactopyranoside (IPTG).
    877..898     +  protein_bind   CAP binding site: CAP binding activates transcription in the presence of cAMP. E. coli catabolite activator protein
    913..943     +  promoter       lac promoter: promoter for the E. coli lac operon
    947..969     +  protein_bind   lac operator (fragment): The lac repressor binds to the lac operator to inhibit transcription in E. coli. This inhibition can be relieved by adding lactose or isopropyl-β-D-thiogalactopyranoside (IPTG). lac repressor encoded by lacI
   1040..1161    -  polyA_signal   SV40 poly(A) signal: SV40 polyadenylation signal
   1156..1281    -  CDS            ble (fragment): BLE_KLEPN - Experimental evidence at protein level: Swiss-Prot protein existence level 1. Binding protein with a strong affinity to the bleomycin family of antibiotics. Binds to CL990; an antimitotic-antibiotic compound. From Klebsiella pneumoniae.
   1291..1665    -  CDS            BleoR: antibiotic-binding protein; Sh ble from Streptoalloteichus hindustanus; confers resistance to bleomycin, phleomycin, and Zeocin™
   1684..1731    -  promoter       EM7 promoter: synthetic bacterial promoter&nbsp
   1779..2108    -  promoter       SV40 promoter: SV40 enhancer and early promoter
   2122..2550    -  rep_origin     f1 ori (sequence partly withheld): f1 bacteriophage origin of replication; arrow indicates direction of (+) strand synthesis
   2571..2592    -  promoter       SV40 promoter (fragment): SV40 enhancer and early promoter
   2596..2820    -  polyA_signal   bGH poly(A) signal: bovine growth hormone polyadenylation signal
   2852..3085    -  LTR            3' LTR (ΔU3): self-inactivating 3' long terminal repeat (LTR) from HIV-1
   3087..3106    -  misc_feature   cPPT/CTS (fragment): central polypurine tract and central termination sequence of HIV-1
   3157..3745    -  misc_feature   WPRE: woodchuck hepatitis virus posttranscriptional regulatory element
   3761..4358    -  CDS            PuroR (fragment): puromycin N-acetyltransferase; pac from Streptomyces; confers resistance to puromycin
   4496..8599    -  CDS            Cas9: Cas9 (Csn1) endonuclease from the Streptococcus pyogenes Type II CRISPR/Cas system generates RNA-guided double strand breaks in DNA
   8624..8835    -  promoter       EF-1α core promoter: core promoter for human elongation factor EF-1α
   8861..8879    -  CDS            small t antigen (fragment): SV40 (simian virus 40) small t antigen
   8897..8972    -  misc_RNA       gRNA scaffold: guide RNA scaffold for the Streptococcus pyogenes CRISPR/Cas9 system
   9002..9242    -  promoter       U6 promoter: RNA polymerase III promoter for human U6 snRNA
   9293..9410    -  misc_feature   cPPT/CTS: central polypurine tract and central termination sequence of HIV-1
   9460..9560    -  CDS            Rev (fragment): human immunodeficiency virus 1 (HIV-1) Rev protein; rev; enhances nuclear export of unspliced and incompletely spliced viral mRNAs
   9937..10170   -  misc_feature   RRE: The Rev response element (RRE) of HIV-1 allows for Rev-dependent mRNA export from the nucleus to the cytoplasm.
  10316..10679   -  CDS            HIV-1 gag (fragment): gag protein from human immunodeficiency virus 1; gag
  10663..10788   -  misc_feature   HIV-1 Ψ: packaging signal of human immunodeficiency virus type 1
  10835..11015   -  LTR            5' LTR (truncated): truncated 5' long terminal repeat (LTR) from HIV-1
  11033..11232   -  promoter       CMV promoter: human cytomegalovirus (CMV) immediate early promoter
  11233..11612   -  enhancer       CMV enhancer: human cytomegalovirus immediate early enhancer
  11767..11819   +  misc_feature   bom (fragment): basis of mobility region from pBR322
  11878..11982   +  promoter       AmpR promoter: bla
  11983..12843   +  CDS            AmpR: β-lactamase; bla; confers resistance to ampicillin, carbenicillin, and related antibiotics
