[The description below was written by a language model from this plasmid's Addgene catalogue record and pLannotate feature annotations shown in this document.]
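Description:
lentiCRISPR v2-sgMT1X-1 is a lentiviral CRISPR plasmid built on the lentiCRISPR v2 backbone, an all-in-one design that delivers both a single guide RNA and Streptococcus pyogenes Cas9 to mammalian cells. Its stated purpose is to knock out human MT1X (metallothionein 1X). In bacteria it is maintained at high copy through a ColE1/pUC-type origin and selected with ampicillin via the β-lactamase gene. An f1 origin and an SV40/EM7-driven bleomycin/Zeocin resistance cassette also lie in the backbone outside the viral region. The sequenced record is about 13 kb.

The transfer cassette is organised as a third-generation, self-inactivating HIV-1 vector. A CMV enhancer/promoter fused to a truncated 5' LTR drives production of the genomic RNA in packaging cells. This is followed by the Ψ packaging signal with a gag fragment, the RRE for Rev-dependent nuclear export, and the cPPT/CTS, which aids nuclear import of the viral genome. The cassette ends with a WPRE, which boosts transcript expression, and a ΔU3 3' LTR that inactivates the viral promoter after integration.

Within this frame, a human U6 Pol III promoter transcribes the MT1X-targeting spacer joined to the Cas9 gRNA scaffold. An EF-1α core promoter separately drives Cas9, with the puromycin N-acetyltransferase coding sequence immediately downstream, so that transduced cells can be selected with puromycin. The feature table does not annotate the linker between Cas9 and PuroR, and the cloning sites used for the guide are not recorded. The plasmid is used to produce lentivirus for stable MT1X disruption in human cells. The "-1" in the name suggests it is one of several guides against this gene.
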