Addgene plasmid #251692: lentiCRISPR v2-sgMT1X-1
Purpose: gRNA to knock out MT1X in mammalian cells
Depositing lab: Boyi Gan. Depositing organization: University of Texas MD Anderson Cancer Center. Publication: Radiotherapy promotes cuproptosis and synergizes with cuproptosis inducers to overcome tumor radioresistance. Lei G, Sun M, Cheng J, Ye R, Lu Z, Horbath A, Huo D, Wu S, Alapati A, Aggarwal S, Xu Z, Mao C, Yan Y, Yao J, Li Q, Chen X, Lee H, Zhuang L, Jiang D, Pataer A, Roth JA, Navin N, Koong AC, You MJ, Lin SH, Gan B. Cancer Cell. 2025 Jun 9;43(6):1076-1092.e5. doi: 10.1016/j.ccell.2025.03.031. Epub 2025 Apr 10. PubMed 40215978.
Backbone
  Vector backbone: lentiCRISPR v2
  Backbone manufacturer: Feng Zhang (Addgene #52961)
  Backbone size w/o insert (bp): 12000
  Vector type: Lentiviral, CRISPR
  Selectable markers: Puromycin
Growth in bacteria
  Bacterial resistance: Ampicillin, 100 μg/mL
  Growth temperature: 37°C
  Growth strain: NEB Stable
  Copy number: High Copy
Gene/Insert
  Gene/Insert name: MT1X metallothionein 1X
  gRNA/shRNA sequence: ACAGGAGCCAACAGGCGAGC
  Species: H. sapiens (human)
  Entrez Gene: MT1X (a.k.a. MT-1l, MT1)
  Cloning method: Restriction Enzyme; 5′ cloning site unknown (unknown if destroyed)
Terms and licenses: Academic/Nonprofit Terms; Industry Terms: Not Available to Industry
How to cite: lentiCRISPR v2-sgMT1X-1 was a gift from Boyi Gan (Addgene plasmid # 251692 ; http://n2t.net/addgene:251692 ; RRID:Addgene_251692)
